>Addgene plasmid #172206 | eGFP-KIF1A | addgene full sequence | sequence record 338407 | Addgene NGS Result
ACCCCACCGAGACCCCATTGGGGCCAATACGCCCGCGTTTCTTCCTTTTCCCCACCCCACCCCCCAAGTT
CGGGTGAAGGCCCAGGGCTCGCAGCCAACGTCGGGGCGGCAGGCCCTGCCATAGCCTCAGGTTACTCATA
TATACTTTAGATTGATTTAAAACTTCATTTTTAATTTAAAAGGATCTAGGTGAAGATCCTTTTTGATAAT
CTCATGACCAAAATCCCTTAACGTGAGTTTTCGTTCCACTGAGCGTCAGACCCCGTAGAAAAGATCAAAG
GATCTTCTTGAGATCCTTTTTTTCTGCGCGTAATCTGCTGCTTGCAAACAAAAAAACCACCGCTACCAGC
GGTGGTTTGTTTGCCGGATCAAGAGCTACCAACTCTTTTTCCGAAGGTAACTGGCTTCAGCAGAGCGCAG
ATACCAAATACTGTTCTTCTAGTGTAGCCGTAGTTAGGCCACCACTTCAAGAACTCTGTAGCACCGCCTA
CATACCTCGCTCTGCTAATCCTGTTACCAGTGGCTGCTGCCAGTGGCGATAAGTCGTGTCTTACCGGGTT
GGACTCAAGACGATAGTTACCGGATAAGGCGCAGCGGTCGGGCTGAACGGGGGGTTCGTGCACACAGCCC
AGCTTGGAGCGAACGACCTACACCGAACTGAGATACCTACAGCGTGAGCTATGAGAAAGCGCCACGCTTC
CCGAAGGGAGAAAGGCGGACAGGTATCCGGTAAGCGGCAGGGTCGGAACAGGAGAGCGCACGAGGGAGCT
TCCAGGGGGAAACGCCTGGTATCTTTATAGTCCTGTCGGGTTTCGCCACCTCTGACTTGAGCGTCGATTT
TTGTGATGCTCGTCAGGGGGGCGGAGCCTATGGAAAAACGCCAGCAACGCGGCCTTTTTACGGTTCCTGG
CCTTTTGCTGGCCTTTTGCTCACATGTTCTTTCCTGCGTTATCCCCTGATTCTGTGGATAACCGTATTAC
CGCCATGCATTAGTTATTAATAGTAATCAATTACGGGGTCATTAGTTCATAGCCCATATATGGAGTTCCG
CGTTACATAACTTACGGTAAATGGCCCGCCTGGCTGACCGCCCAACGACCCCCGCCCATTGACGTCAATA
ATGACGTATGTTCCCATAGTAACGCCAATAGGGACTTTCCATTGACGTCAATGGGTGGAGTATTTACGGT
AAACTGCCCACTTGGCAGTACATCAAGTGTATCATATGCCAAGTACGCCCCCTATTGACGTCAATGACGG
TAAATGGCCCGCCTGGCATTATGCCCAGTACATGACCTTATGGGACTTTCCTACTTGGCAGTACATCTAC
GTATTAGTCATCGCTATTACCATGGTGATGCGGTTTTGGCAGTACATCAATGGGCGTGGATAGCGGTTTG
ACTCACGGGGATTTCCAAGTCTCCACCCCATTGACGTCAATGGGAGTTTGTTTTGGCACCAAAATCAACG
GGACTTTCCAAAATGTCGTAACAACTCCGCCCCATTGACGCAAATGGGCGGTAGGCGTGTACGGTGGGAG
GTCTATATAAGCAGAGCTGGTTTAGTGAACCGTCAGATCCGCTAGCGCTACCGGTCGCCACCATGGTGAG
CAAGGGCGAGGAGCTGTTCACCGGGGTGGTGCCCATCCTGGTCGAGCTGGACGGCGACGTAAACGGCCAC
AAGTTCAGCGTGTCCGGCGAGGGCGAGGGCGATGCCACCTACGGCAAGCTGACCCTGAAGTTCATCTGCA
CCACCGGCAAGCTGCCCGTGCCCTGGCCCACCCTCGTGACCACCCTGACCTACGGCGTGCAGTGCTTCAG
CCGCTACCCCGACCACATGAAGCAGCACGACTTCTTCAAGTCCGCCATGCCCGAAGGCTACGTCCAGGAG
CGCACCATCTTCTTCAAGGACGACGGCAACTACAAGACCCGCGCCGAGGTGAAGTTCGAGGGCGACACCC
TGGTGAACCGCATCGAGCTGAAGGGCATCGACTTCAAGGAGGACGGCAACATCCTGGGGCACAAGCTGGA
GTACAACTACAACAGCCACAACGTCTATATCATGGCCGACAAGCAGAAGAACGGCATCAAGGTGAACTTC
AAGATCCGCCACAACATCGAGGACGGCAGCGTGCAGCTCGCCGACCACTACCAGCAGAACACCCCCATCG
GCGACGGCCCCGTGCTGCTGCCCGACAACCACTACCTGAGCACCCAGTCCGCCCTGAGCAAAGACCCCAA
CGAGAAGCGCGATCACATGGTCCTGCTGGAGTTCGTGACCGCCGCCGGGATCACTCTCGGCATGGACGAG
CTGTACAAGTCCGGACTCAGATCTCGAGCTCAAGCTTCGAATTCTATGGCCGGGGCCTCTGTGAAGGTGG
CGGTGCGTGTCCGCCCCTTCAACTCCCGGGAAATGAGCCGAGACTCCAAGTGCATCATTCAGATGTCTGG
AAGCACCACCACTATTGTCAACCCCAAACAGCCCAAGGAGACACCCAAGAGCTTCAGCTTTGATTACTCC
TACTGGTCACATACCTCGCCGGAGGACATCAACTATGCCTCTCAGAAGCAGGTCTACAGGGACATTGGGG
AAGAGATGCTACAGCATGCCTTTGAGGGCTACAATGTGTGCATCTTTGCCTATGGGCAGACGGGGGCCGG
CAAGTCCTACACCATGATGGGGAAACAGGAGAAGGACCAGCAAGGCATCATTCCACAGCTCTGCGAAGAC
CTCTTCTCTCGAATCAACGACACCACCAACGACAACATGTCCTACTCTGTGGAGGTCAGCTACATGGAGA
TTTACTGTGAGCGAGTCCGTGACCTCCTGAACCCCAAGAACAAAGGCAACCTGCGTGTGAGGGAGCACCC
TCTGCTGGGGCCTTATGTGGAGGACCTCTCCAAGCTGGCTGTAACCTCCTACAATGACATCCAGGACCTC
ATGGACTCAGGGAACAAGGCCAGGACTGTGGCGGCCACAAACATGAATGAGACCAGCAGCCGTTCTCACG
CAGTCTTCAACATCATCTTTACCCAGAAGCGCCATGATGCAGAGACCAACATCACCACAGAGAAAGTGAG
CAAAATCAGCCTGGTGGACCTGGCAGGCAGTGAACGAGCCGACTCCACAGGAGCCAAGGGCACGCGACTC
AAGGAGGGGGCCAACATCAACAAGTCTTTGACCACCCTGGGAAAGGTCATCTCTGCTCTGGCTGAAATGG
ACTCTGGACCCAACAAGAACAAGAAAAAGAAGAAGACAGATTTCATCCCTTACCGAGACTCCGTATTGAC
ATGGCTTCTCCGGGAAAACCTCGGTGGCAACTCAAGGACAGCCATGGTGGCAGCCCTGAGCCCTGCGGAC
ATCAACTATGATGAGACCCTCAGCACACTGAGATATGCAGATCGGGCCAAACAAATCCGCTGCAATGCCA
TCATCAATGAAGACCCCAACAACAAGCTGATTAGAGAACTGAAGGATGAGGTGACCAGGCTGAGAGACCT
GCTGTATGCCCAAGGTCTTGGCGATATCACTGACATGACCAATGCCCTGGTGGGCATGAGCCCCTCATCT
TCACTCTCAGCCCTGTCCAGCCGTGCAGCCTCTGTGTCCAGTCTCCATGAGCGCATCTTGTTTGCTCCAG
GCAGCGAGGAGGCTATTGAAAGGCTGAAGGAAACAGAGAAGATCATTGCTGAACTCAATGAGACCTGGGA
GGAGAAGCTGCGGCGGACAGAAGCCATCCGGATGGAGAGGGAAGCCTTGCTGGCTGAGATGGGTGTGGCC
ATGAGGGAAGATGGTGGTACCTTGGGTGTGTTTTCTCCCAAAAAGACTCCTCATCTTGTCAACCTGAATG
AGGACCCTTTGATGTCCGAATGCCTCCTTTACTACATCAAAGATGGCGTCACCAGAGTGGGCAGAGAAGA
TGCAGAGAGGCGGCAAGACATTGTCCTGAGTGGACACTTCATCAAAGAGGAGCACTGCATCTTCCGGAGT
GACTCCCGAGGAGGCGGAGAAGCTGTGGTGACCCTGGAGCCCTGTGAAGGAGCAGACACATATGTCAACG
GCAAGAAAGTCACTGAGCCCAGCATCCTACGGTCAGGAAACCGCATCATCATGGGAAAAAGCCACGTGTT
CCGGTTTAACCACCCTGAGCAGGCCCGTCAGGAGCGTGAGCGAACACCTTGTGCAGAGACACCTGCTGAG
CCAGTGGACTGGGCCTTTGCCCAGCGGGAACTGCTGGAGAAGCAAGGCATTGACATGAAGCAGGAGATGG
AGCAGAGGCTCCAGGAGTTGGAGGACCAGTACCGGAGGGAGCGGGAGGAGGCCACATACCTTCTGGAGCA
GCAGAGGCTGGACTATGAGAGTAAGCTGGAGGCCCTACAGAAACAGATGGACTCCAGGTACTACCCAGAG
GTGAACGAGGAGGAAGAAGAGCCAGAGGATGAAGTCCAATGGACAGAACGAGAATGTGAGCTGGCATTGT
GGGCCTTCCGGAAGTGGAAGTGGTACCAGTTTACTTCTCTGCGGGACCTGCTGTGGGGCAATGCCATCTT
CCTGAAGGAGGCCAACGCCATCAGTGTGGAGCTAAAGAAGAAGGTCCAGTTCCAGTTTGTCCTCCTCACG
GACACCCTGTACTCCCCACTGCCGCCAGACCTACTGCCCCCAGAAGCCGCCAAAGACCGAGAGACACGAC
CCTTCCCCAGGACCATTGTGGCAGTGGAGGTCCAGGACCAGAAGAATGGGGCCACCCACTACTGGACACT
GGAGAAACTCAGGCAACGCCTGGACCTGATGCGGGAAATGTACGACAGGGCTGCAGAGGTTCCCTCCAGC
GTCGTTGAGGACTGTGACAACGTGGTGACCGGCGGGGACCCCTTCTATGACCGCTTCCCCTGGTTCCGAC
TGGTGGGCAGGGCCTTCGTATACCTGAGCAACCTGCTGTACCCTGTGCCCCTGGTGCACCGAGTGGCAAT
CGTCAGCGAAAAGGGAGAGGTGAAAGGCTTCCTCCGTGTGGCGGTGCAGGCCATCTCAGCTGATGAAGAG
GCTCCGGATTATGGCTCGGGTGTCCGTCAGTCAGGAACTGCTAAAATCTCCTTTGATGACCAGCATTTTG
AAAAGTTCCAATCTGAGTCCTGCCCTGTGGTGGGGATGTCCCGCTCAGGAACTTCCCAAGAGGAGCTGCG
CATTGTAGAAGGCCAGGGTCAGGGGGCTGATGCTGGGCCTTCAGCTGATGAAGTTAACAACAACACCTGT
TCAGCTGTGCCTCCTGAAGGCCTCATGGATAGCCCAGAGAAGGCTGCCCTGGATGGGCCTCTGGACACAG
CCCTGGACCACCTCCGTCTAGGCAGTACCTTCACCTTCCGGGTGACAGTCCTGCAGGCGTCCAGTATCTC
TGCTGAATACGCTGACATCTTCTGCCAGTTCAACTTTATCCACCGCCACGATGAGGCCTTCTCCACTGAA
CCCCTGAAGAACACTGGCAGAGGACCCCCTCTTGGCTTCTACCATGTCCAAAATATTGCGGTAGAGGTGA
CCAAGTCCTTCATCGAATACATCAAGAGCCAGCCCATTGTGTTCGAGGTCTTTGGGCACTACCAGCAGCA
CCCGTTCCCACCTCTTTGCAAGGATGTCCTCAGCCCCCTGAGACCCTCACGTCGCCACTTCCCCAGGGTC
ATGCCGTTATCCAAGCCAGTGCCCGCCACTAAGCTCAGCACGATGACACGGCCTTCCCCAGGTCCCTGCC
ATTGCAAGTATGACCTGCTGGTCTACTTCGAGATCTGCGAGCTGGAAGCCAATGGCGATTACATCCCTGC
TGTGGTGGACCACCGTGGTGGCATGCCGTGCATGGGGACTTTCCTTCTCCATCAGGGCATCCAGAGACGG
ATAACTGTGACACTGTTACATGAGACAGGAAGCCACATCCGCTGGAAGGAAGTGCGCGAGCTAGTTGTGG
GTCGCATCCGAAACACCCCAGAAACTGACGAAGCTCTGATTGACCCCAACATCTTGTCCCTCAACATCCT
CTCATCAGGATACGTCCATCCAGCCCAGGATGACCGGACCTTCTACCAGTTTGAAGCAGCCTGGGACAGT
TCCATGCATAACTCTCTCCTGCTGAATCGTGTCACCCCTTACCGGGAGAAAATCTACATGACGCTCTCTG
CCTACATTGAGATGGAGAACTGTACCCAGCTAGCTGTCATCACCAAGGACTTCTGCATGGTTTTCTACTC
TCGGGACGCCAAGCTACCCGCCTCACGCTCCATTCGCAACCTGTTTGGCAGTGGCAGCCTGCGGGCCACA
GAAGGCAACCGTGTGACTGGTGTGTATGAGCTCAGCCTTTGCCACGTGGCCGACGCAGGCAGCCCAGGGA
TGCAGCGTCGGCGCCGGCGGGTGCTGGACACATCAGTAGCCTATGTCCGGGGTGAGGAGAACCTGGCTGG
CTGGAGGCCCCGAAGTGACAGCCTGATCCTAGATCACCAGTGGGAACTGGAGAAACTGAGCCTCTTACAG
GAGGTGGAAAAGACCAGGCACTACCTGCTCCTTCGGGAGAAGCTGGAGACGACCCAGCGCCCTGGCCCTG
AGGTGCTGTCCCCAGCCTCCAGTGAGGACTCTGAGTCCCGTAGTTCTTCAGGTGCCTCTTCCCCATTGTC
AGCCGAGGGTCAGCCGTCACCTCTGGAGGCTCCCAACGAGAGGCAGAGGGAGCTGGCTGTCAAGTGCTTA
CGACTCCTCATGCACACATTCAACAGGGAATACACCCACAGCCACGTCTGTATCAGCGCCAGCGAGAGCA
AGCTCTCTGAGATGTCTGTCACCCTGATGCGGGACCCATCCATGTCCCCTCTGGGTGCTGCTACACTCAC
TCCCTCCTCCACTTGCCCCTCTCTGATCGAAGGACGATACGGTGCCACTGACGTGAGGACCCCCCAGCCC
TGCTCCCGGCCCGCCAGCCCAGAGCCCGAGCTCCTGCCAGAACTTGACTCTAAGAAGACTCCCTCCCCTG
TTCGGGCAACAGAGACAGAGAAGGAGCCCCAGCGACTGCTGGTCCCTGACATCCAAGAGATCCGAGTCAG
CCCAATCGTCTCCAAGAAGGGATACCTGCATTTCCTGGAGCCACACACGGCTGGCTGGGCCAAGCGCTTT
GTGGTGGTGAGGCGTCCCTACGCCTACATGTACAACAGTGACAAGGACACGGTGGAGAGATTTGTGCTCA
ACCTCTCCACTGCGCAGGTGGAGTACAGCGAGGACCAGCAGGCCATGCTCAAGACACCCAACACATTCGC
TGTGTGCACGGAGCACCGAGGCATCCTGCTGCAGGCCAACAGTGACAAGGACATGCACGACTGGCTGTAT
GCCTTCAACCCGCTCCTGGCTGGGACCATCCGGTCCAAGCTCTCTCGAAGGAGATCTGCGCAGATGCGGG
TCTGAGTCGACGGTACCGCGGGCCCGGGATCCACCGGATCTAGATAACTGATCATAATCAGCCATACCAC
ATTTGTAGAGGTTTTACTTGCTTTAAAAAACCTCCCACACCTCCCCCTGAACCTGAAACATAAAATGAAT
GCAATTGTTGTTGTTAACTTGTTTATTGCAGCTTATAATGGTTACAAATAAAGCAATAGCATCACAAATT
TCACAAATAAAGCATTTTTTTCACTGCATTCTAGTTGTGGTTTGTCCAAACTCATCAATGTATCTTAACG
CGTAAATTGTAAGCGTTAATATTTTGTTAAAATTCGCGTTAAATTTTTGTTAAATCAGCTCATTTTTTAA
CCAATAGGCCGAAATCGGCAAAATCCCTTATAAATCAAAAGAATAGACCGAGATAGGGT
[37 nt withheld, positions 7830-7866]
AAAGAACGTGGACTCCAACGTCAAAGG
[49 nt withheld, positions 7894-7942]
T
[91 nt withheld, positions 7944-8034]
G
[124 nt withheld, positions 8036-8159]
CAGGTGGCACTTTTCGGGGAAATGTGCGCGGAACCCCTATTTGTTTATTTTTCTAAATACATTCAAATAT
GTATCCGCTCATGAGACAATAACCCTGATAAATGCTTCAATAATATTGAAAAAGGAAGAGTCCTGAGGCG
GAAAGAACCAGCTGTGGAATGTGTGTCAGTTAGGGTGTGGAAAGTCCCCAGGCTCCCCAGCAGGCAGAAG
TATGCAAAGCATGCATCTCAATTAGTCAGCAACCAGGTGTGGAAAGTCCCCAGGCTCCCCAGCAGGCAGA
AGTATGCAAAGCATGCATCTCAATTAGTCAGCAACCATAGTCCCGCCCCTAACTCCGCCCATCCCGCCCC
TAACTCCGCCCAGTTCCGCCCATTCTCCGCCCCATGGCTGACTAATTTTTTTTATTTATGCAGAGGCCGA
GGCCGCCTCGGCCTCTGAGCTATTCCAGAAGTAGTGAGGAGGCTTTTTTGGAGGCCTAGGCTTTTGCAAA
GATCGATCAAGAGACAGGATGAGGATCGTTTCGCATGATTGAACAAGATGGATTGCACGCAGGTTCTCCG
GCCGCTTGGGTGGAGAGGCTATTCGGCTATGACTGGGCACAACAGACAATCGGCTGCTCTGATGCCGCCG
TGTTCCGGCTGTCAGCGCAGGGGCGCCCGGTTCTTTTTGTCAAGACCGACCTGTCCGGTGCCCTGAATGA
ACTGCAAGACGAGGCAGCGCGGCTATCGTGGCTGGCCACGACGGGCGTTCCTTGCGCAGCTGTGCTCGAC
GTTGTCACTGAAGCGGGAAGGGACTGGCTGCTATTGGGCGAAGTGCCGGGGCAGGATCTCCTGTCATCTC
ACCTTGCTCCTGCCGAGAAAGTATCCATCATGGCTGATGCAATGCGGCGGCTGCATACGCTTGATCCGGC
TACCTGCCCATTCGACCACCAAGCGAAACATCGCATCGAGCGAGCACGTACTCGGATGGAAGCCGGTCTT
GTCGATCAGGATGATCTGGACGAAGAGCATCAGGGGCTCGCGCCAGCCGAACTGTTCGCCAGGCTCAAGG
CGAGCATGCCCGACGGCGAGGATCTCGTCGTGACCCATGGCGATGCCTGCTTGCCGAATATCATGGTGGA
AAATGGCCGCTTTTCTGGATTCATCGACTGTGGCCGGCTGGGTGTGGCGGACCGCTATCAGGACATAGCG
TTGGCTACCCGTGATATTGCTGAAGAGCTTGGCGGCGAATGGGCTGACCGCTTCCTCGTGCTTTACGGTA
TCGCCGCTCCCGATTCGCAGCGCATCGCCTTCTATCGCCTTCTTGACGAGTTCTTCTGAGCGGGACTCTG
GGGTTCGAAATGACCGACCAAGCGACGCCCAACCTGCCATCACGAGATTTCGATTCCACCGCCGCCTTCT
ATGAAAGGTTGGGCTTCGGAATCGTTTTCCGGGACGCCGGCTGGATGATCCTCCAGCGCGGGGATCTCAT
GCTGGAGTTCTTCGCCCACCCTAGGGGGAGGCTAACTGAAACACGGAAGGAGACAATACCGGAAGGAACC
CGCGCTATGACGGCAATAAAAAGACAGAATAAAACGCACGGTGTTGGGTCGTTTGTTCATAAACGCGGGG
TTCGGTCCCAGGGCTGGCACTCTGTCGAT
Features (pLannotate 1.2.2; 16 found; start..end, strand, type, name):
     50..66      -  polyA_signal   bGH poly(A) signal (fragment): bovine growth hormone polyadenylation signal
    288..876     +  rep_origin     ori: high-copy-number ColE1/pMB1/pBR322/pUC origin of replication
   1051..1354    +  enhancer       CMV enhancer: human cytomegalovirus immediate early enhancer
   1355..1558    +  promoter       CMV promoter: human cytomegalovirus (CMV) immediate early promoter
   1603..2319    +  CDS            EGFP: EGFP is a basic (constitutively fluorescent) green fluorescent protein published in 1996, derived from Aequorea victoria. It is reported to be a rapidly-maturing weak dimer with moderate acid sensitivity.
   2320..2355    +  misc_feature   MCS (fragment): multiple cloning site
   2356..7422    +  CDS            Kif1a: KIF1A_MOUSE - Also known as Atsv, Kif1. Experimental evidence at protein level: Swiss-Prot protein existence level 1. Motor for anterograde axonal transport of synaptic vesicle precursors (Probable). Also required for neuronal dense core vesicles (DCVs) transport to the dendritic spines and axons. The interaction calcium-dependent with CALM1 increases vesicle motility and interaction with the scaffolding proteins PPFIA2 and TANC2 recruits DCVs to synaptic sites (By similarity). From Mus musculus (Mouse).
   7425..7452    +  misc_feature   MCS (fragment): multiple cloning site
   7469..7553    +  CDS            large T antigen (fragment): large T antigen from SV40 (simian virus 40)
   7576..7697    +  polyA_signal   SV40 poly(A) signal: SV40 polyadenylation signal
   7731..8159    -  rep_origin     f1 ori (sequence partly withheld): f1 bacteriophage origin of replication; arrow indicates direction of (+) strand synthesis
   8186..8290    +  promoter       AmpR promoter: bla
   8292..8649    +  promoter       SV40 promoter: SV40 enhancer and early promoter
   8684..9478    +  CDS            NeoR/KanR: aminoglycoside phosphotransferase from Tn5; aph(3')-II (or nptII); confers resistance to neomycin, kanamycin, and G418 (Geneticin®)
   9499..9651    +  CDS            ble (fragment): BLE_KLEPN - Experimental evidence at protein level: Swiss-Prot protein existence level 1. Binding protein with a strong affinity to the bleomycin family of antibiotics. Binds to CL990; an antimitotic-antibiotic compound. From Klebsiella pneumoniae.
   9710..9757    +  polyA_signal   HSV TK poly(A) signal: herpes simplex virus thymidine kinase polyadenylation signal (Cole and Stacy, 1985)
