[The description below was written by a language model from this plasmid's Addgene catalogue record and pLannotate feature annotations shown in this document.]
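Description:
eGFP-KIF1A is a mammalian expression plasmid built on the Clontech eGFP-C1 backbone, totalling 9,798 bp, that produces mouse KIF1A fused at its N terminus to enhanced green fluorescent protein. Transcription is driven by the human cytomegalovirus immediate early enhancer and promoter. The EGFP coding sequence comes first, followed by a short remnant of the multiple cloning site that acts as a linker, and then the Kif1a open reading frame, which was inserted by Gibson assembly. An SV40 polyadenylation signal downstream terminates the transcript. The catalogue lists the insert as 2,889 bp, but the annotated Kif1a coding region spans about 5.1 kb. That larger figure matches the difference between the stated backbone and total sizes, so the sequenced plasmid appears to carry a much longer, probably full-length, coding sequence than the insert field implies.

The plasmid is propagated in E. coli from a high-copy ColE1/pUC-type origin, and an f1 origin is also present. A single Tn5 aminoglycoside phosphotransferase gene (NeoR/KanR) serves as the marker in both hosts. A bacterial bla-type promoter expresses it for kanamycin selection in bacteria, while the SV40 enhancer/early promoter, paired with an HSV TK polyadenylation signal, expresses it for G418 selection of stably transfected mammalian cells. The small bGH poly(A), large T antigen and ble fragments in the annotation are probably backbone remnants or partial annotation matches, not functional elements.

KIF1A is a kinesin-3 family motor that carries out anterograde transport of synaptic vesicle precursors and dense core vesicles. The fluorescent fusion allows the motor's localisation and movement to be followed in live or fixed cells. The associated publication used it to study how kinesin-1 and kinesin-3 motors move lysosomes along microtubule tracks.
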