Addgene plasmid #172206: eGFP-KIF1A
Purpose: Expresses KIF1A tagged with eGFP in mammalian cells
Depositing lab: Juan Bonifacino. Depositing organization: National Institute of Child Health and Human Development (NICHD). Publication: BORC Functions Upstream of Kinesins 1 and 3 to Coordinate Regional Movement of Lysosomes along Different Microtubule Tracks. Guardia CM, Farias GG, Jia R, Pu J, Bonifacino JS. Cell Rep. 2016 Nov 15;17(8):1950-1961. doi: 10.1016/j.celrep.2016.10.062. PubMed 27851960.
Backbone
  Vector backbone: eGFP-C1
  Backbone manufacturer: Clontech
  Backbone size w/o insert (bp): 4731
  Total vector size (bp): 9798
  Vector type: Mammalian Expression
  Selectable markers: Neomycin (select with G418)
Growth in bacteria
  Bacterial resistance: Kanamycin, 50 μg/mL
  Growth temperature: 37°C
  Growth strain: DH5alpha
  Copy number: High Copy
Gene/Insert
  Gene/Insert name: KIF1A
  Species: M. musculus (mouse)
  Insert size (bp): 2889
  Entrez Gene: Kif1a (a.k.a. A, ATSV, C630002N23Rik, Gm1626, Kn, Kns1)
  Promoter: CMV
  Tag / fusion protein: eGFP (N terminal on insert)
  Cloning method: Gibson Cloning
  Sequencing primers: 5′ CMV_fwd; 3′ SV40_rev
Terms and licenses: Academic/Nonprofit Terms; Industry Terms: Not Available to Industry
How to cite: eGFP-KIF1A was a gift from Juan Bonifacino (Addgene plasmid # 172206 ; http://n2t.net/addgene:172206 ; RRID:Addgene_172206)
